Addgene plasmid #163128: pLyGo-Ec-2
Purpose: (Empty Backbone) pLyGo cloning vector for periplasmic expression in E. coli of a sequence of interest (LPMO). Vector encoding MalE signal peptide and the LyGo cassette (SapI-ccdB-SapI)
Depositing lab: Morten Norholm. Depositing organization: Danmarks Tekniske Universitet. Publication: LyGo: A Platform for Rapid Screening of Lytic Polysaccharide Monooxygenase Production. Hernandez-Rollan C, Falkenberg KB, Rennig M, Bertelsen AB, Ipsen JO, Brander S, Daley DO, Johansen KS, Norholm MHH. ACS Synth Biol. 2021 Apr 16;10(4):897-906. doi: 10.1021/acssynbio.1c00034. Epub 2021 Apr 2. PubMed 33797234.
Backbone
  Vector backbone: pET28a
  Backbone size (bp): 5714
  Vector type: Bacterial Expression, Synthetic Biology
  Promoter: T7
Growth in bacteria
  Bacterial resistance: Kanamycin, 50 μg/mL
  Growth temperature: 37°C
  Growth strain: ccdB Survival
  Copy number: Low Copy
Terms and licenses: Academic/Nonprofit Terms; Industry Terms: Not Available to Industry
Depositor comments: Please visit https://www.biorxiv.org/content/10.1101/2020.11.04.368555v1 for bioRxiv preprint.
How to cite: pLyGo-Ec-2 was a gift from Morten Norholm (Addgene plasmid # 163128 ; http://n2t.net/addgene:163128 ; RRID:Addgene_163128)
