[The description below was written by a language model from this plasmid's Addgene catalogue record and pLannotate feature annotations shown in this document.]
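Description:
pLyGo-Ec-2 is an empty cloning backbone derived from pET28a, built for periplasmic expression of a sequence of interest in E. coli, specifically lytic polysaccharide monooxygenases (LPMOs). It is one of the LyGo platform vectors for rapid screening of LPMO production. The plasmid carries a kanamycin resistance gene (aph(3')-Ia) and replicates from a ColE1/pBR322-type origin. The accompanying rop gene and bom region are consistent with its listing as low copy. An f1 phage origin is also present. Short annotated fragments of a tetracycline resistance gene, an AmpR promoter, a plant intron and a T7 gene 10B solubility tag appear to be backbone remnants or similarity hits from automated annotation rather than functional parts.

The expression unit consists of a T7 promoter followed by a lac operator and the strong T7 gene 10 ribosome binding site. Transcription therefore depends on T7 RNA polymerase, is repressed by the plasmid-encoded LacI, and can be induced with IPTG. Immediately downstream is a short fragment of malE encoding the maltose-binding protein signal peptide, which directs the fused product to the periplasm. This is followed by the LyGo cassette, in which ccdB is flanked by SapI sites, and then a T7 terminator. SapI is a type IIS enzyme that cuts outside its recognition site, so digestion removes the ccdB cassette and lets an insert be joined directly behind the signal peptide. Because CcdB poisons DNA gyrase, uncut parental plasmid is counter-selected in standard strains, and the empty vector must be maintained in a ccdB-tolerant strain. The sequenced record is 5,710 nt, close to the listed backbone size.
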