Features (pLannotate 1.2.2; 20 found; start..end, strand, type, name):
     86..104     +  promoter       T7 promoter: promoter for bacteriophage T7 RNA polymerase
    105..129     +  protein_bind   lac operator: The lac repressor binds to the lac operator to inhibit transcription in E. coli. This inhibition can be relieved by adding lactose or isopropyl-β-D-thiogalactopyranoside (IPTG). lac repressor encoded by lacI
    144..166     +  RBS            RBS: efficient ribosome binding site from bacteriophage T7 gene 10 (Olins and Rangwala, 1989)
    174..251     +  CDS            MBP (fragment): maltose binding protein from E. coli; malE; This gene encodes a signal sequence that can direct MBP to the bacterial periplasm.
    263..334     +  intron         PDK intron (fragment): pdk; modified pyruvate orthophosphate dikinase intron from Flaveria trinervia 3.0
    366..668     +  CDS            ccdB: CcdB, a bacterial toxin that poisons DNA gyrase; ccdB; Plasmids containing the ccdB gene cannot be propagated in standard E. coli strains.
    687..736     +  CDS            SET1 (fragment): solubility-enhancement tag derived from T7 phage gene 10B
    744..791     +  terminator     T7 terminator: transcription terminator for bacteriophage T7 RNA polymerase
    828..1256    +  rep_origin     f1 ori (sequence partly withheld): f1 bacteriophage origin of replication; arrow indicates direction of (+) strand synthesis
   1309..1366    +  promoter       AmpR promoter (fragment): bla
   1375..2190    -  CDS            KanR: aminoglycoside phosphotransferase; aph(3')-Ia; confers resistance to kanamycin in bacteria or G418 (Geneticin®) in eukaryotes
   2312..2900    +  rep_origin     ori: high-copy-number ColE1/pMB1/pBR322/pUC origin of replication
   3086..3225    -  misc_feature   bom: basis of mobility region from pBR322
   3327..3518    -  CDS            rop: Rop protein, which maintains plasmids at low copy number; rop
   3535..3915    +  CDS            YPB1_ECOLX: Protein predicted: Swiss-Prot protein existence level 4. From Escherichia coli.
   3987..4278    -  CDS            TcR (fragment): tetracycline efflux protein; tet; confers resistance to tetracycline
   4293..4314    -  protein_bind   CAP binding site: CAP binding activates transcription in the presence of cAMP. E. coli catabolite activator protein
   4327..5409    -  CDS            lacI: lac repressor; lacI; The lac repressor binds to the lac operator to inhibit transcription in E. coli. This inhibition can be relieved by adding lactose or isopropyl-β-D-thiogalactopyranoside (IPTG).
   5410..5487    -  promoter       lacI promoter: lacI
   5495..64      -  CDS            TcR (fragment) (across the origin): tetracycline efflux protein; tet; confers resistance to tetracycline
>Addgene plasmid #163128 | pLyGo-Ec-2 | addgene full sequence | sequence record 331492 | Addgene NGS Result
GGCGCCAGCAACCGCACCTGTGGCGCCGGTGATGCCGGCCACGATGCGTCCGGCGTAGAGGATCGAGATC
TCGATCCCGCGAAATTAATACGACTCACTATAGGGGAATTGTGAGCGGAGAACAATTCCCCTCTAGAAAT
AATTTTGTTTAACTTTAAGAAGGAGATCGTATTATGAAAATTAAAACAGGTGCACGCATCCTCGCATTAT
CCGCATTAACGACGATGATGTTTTCCGCCTCGGCTCTCGCCCATCGAAGAGCTACTAAAAGCCAGATAAC
AGTATGCGTATTTGCGCGCTGATTTTTGCGGTATAAGAATATATACTGATATGTATACCCGAAGTATGTC
AAAAAGAGGTATGCTATGCAGTTTAAGGTTTACACCTATAAAAGAGAGAGCCGTTATCGTCTGTTTGTGG
ATGTACAGAGTGATATTATTGACACGCCCGGGCGACGGATGGTGATCCCCCTGGCCAGTGCACGTCTGCT
GTCAGATAAAGTCTCCCGTGAACTTTACCCGGTGGTGCATATCGGGGATAAAAGCTGGCGCATGATGACC
ACCGATATGGCCAGTGTGCCGGTCTCCGTTATCGGGGAAGAAGTGGCTGATCTCAGCCACCGCGAAAATG
ACATCAAAAACGCCATTAACCTGATGTTCTGGGGAATAGGCTCTTCGTAAGATCCGGCTGCTAACAAAGC
CCGAAAGGAAGCTGAGTTGGCTGCTGCCACCGCTGAGCAATAACTAGCATAACCCCTTGGGGCCTCTAAA
CGGGTCTTGAGGGATTTTTTGCTGAAAGGAGGAACTATATCCGGATTGGCGAATGGG
[124 nt withheld, positions 828-951]
C
[91 nt withheld, positions 953-1043]
A
[49 nt withheld, positions 1045-1093]
CCTTTGACGTTGGAGTCCACGTTCTTT
[37 nt withheld, positions 1121-1157]
ACCCTATCTCGGTCTATTCTTTTGATTTATAAGGGATTTTGCCGATTTCGGCCTATTGGTTAAAAAATGA
GCTGATTTAACAAAAATTTAACGCGAATTTTAACAAAATATTAACGCTTACAATTTAGGTGGCACTTTTC
GGGGAAATGTGCGCGGAACCCCTATTTGTTTATTTTTCTAAATACATTCAAATATGTATCCGCTCATGAA
TTAATTCTTAGAAAAACTCATCGAGCATCAAATGAAACTGCAATTTATTCATATCAGGATTATCAATACC
ATATTTTTGAAAAAGCCGTTTCTGTAATGAAGGAGAAAACTCACCGAGGCAGTTCCATAGGATGGCAAGA
TCCTGGTATCGGTCTGCGATTCCGACTCGTCCAACATCAATACAACCTATTAATTTCCCCTCGTCAAAAA
TAAGGTTATCAAGTGAGAAATCACCATGAGTGACGACTGAATCCGGTGAGAATGGCAAAAGTTTATGCAT
TTCTTTCCAGACTTGTTCAACAGGCCAGCCATTACGCTCGTCATCAAAATCACTCGCATCAACCAAACCG
TTATTCATTCGTGATTGCGCCTGAGCGAGACGAAATACGCGATCGCTGTTAAAAGGACAATTACAAACAG
GAATCGAATGCAACCGGCGCAGGAACACTGCCAGCGCATCAACAATATTTTCACCTGAATCAGGATATTC
TTCTAATACCTGGAATGCTGTTTTCCCGGGGATCGCAGTGGTGAGTAACCATGCATCATCAGGAGTACGG
ATAAAATGCTTGATGGTCGGAAGAGGCATAAATTCCGTCAGCCAGTTTAGTCTGACCATCTCATCTGTAA
CATCATTGGCAACGCTACCTTTGCCATGTTTCAGAAACAACTCTGGCGCATCGGGCTTCCCATACAATCG
ATAGATTGTCGCACCTGATTGCCCGACATTATCGCGAGCCCATTTATACCCATATAAATCAGCATCCATG
TTGGAATTTAATCGCGGCCTAGAGCAAGACGTTTCCCGTTGAATATGGCTCATAACACCCCTTGTATTAC
TGTTTATGTAAGCAGACAGTTTTATTGTTCATGACCAAAATCCCTTAACGTGAGTTTTCGTTCCACTGAG
CGTCAGACCCCGTAGAAAAGATCAAAGGATCTTCTTGAGATCCTTTTTTTCTGCGCGTAATCTGCTGCTT
GCAAACAAAAAAACCACCGCTACCAGCGGTGGTTTGTTTGCCGGATCAAGAGCTACCAACTCTTTTTCCG
AAGGTAACTGGCTTCAGCAGAGCGCAGATACCAAATACTGTCCTTCTAGTGTAGCCGTAGTTAGGCCACC
ACTTCAAGAACTCTGTAGCACCGCCTACATACCTCGCTCTGCTAATCCTGTTACCAGTGGCTGCTGCCAG
TGGCGATAAGTCGTGTCTTACCGGGTTGGACTCAAGACGATAGTTACCGGATAAGGCGCAGCGGTCGGGC
TGAACGGGGGGTTCGTGCACACAGCCCAGCTTGGAGCGAACGACCTACACCGAACTGAGATACCTACAGC
GTGAGCTATGAGAAAGCGCCACGCTTCCCGAAGGGAGAAAGGCGGACAGGTATCCGGTAAGCGGCAGGGT
CGGAACAGGAGAGCGCACGAGGGAGCTTCCAGGGGGAAACGCCTGGTATCTTTATAGTCCTGTCGGGTTT
CGCCACCTCTGACTTGAGCGTCGATTTTTGTGATGCTCGTCAGGGGGGCGGAGCCTATGGAAAAACGCCA
GCAACGCGGCCTTTTTACGGTTCCTGGCCTTTTGCTGGCCTTTTGCTCACATGTTCTTTCCTGCGTTATC
CCCTGATTCTGTGGATAACCGTATTACCGCCTTTGAGTGAGCTGATACCGCTCGCCGCAGCCGAACGACC
GAGCGCAGCGAGTCAGTGAGCGAGGAAGCGGAAGAGGGCCTGATGCGGTATTTTCTCCTTACGCATCTGT
GCGGTATTTCACACCGCAATGGTGCACTCTCAGTACAATCTGCTCTGATGCCGCATAGTTAAGCCAGTAT
ACACTCCGCTATCGCTACGTGACTGGGTCATGGCTGCGCCCCGACACCCGCCAACACCCGCTGACGCGCC
CTGACGGGCTTGTCTGCTCCCGGCATCCGCTTACAGACAAGCTGTGACCGTCTCCGGGAGCTGCATGTGT
CAGAGGTTTTCACCGTCATCACCGAAACGCGCGAGGCAGCTGCGGTAAAGCTCATCAGCGTGGTCGTGAA
GCGATTCACAGATGTCTGCCTGTTCATCCGCGTCCAGCTCGTTGAGTTTCTCCAGAAGCGTTAATGTCTG
GCTTCTGATAAAGCGGGCCATGTTAAGGGCGGTTTTTTCCTGTTTGGTCACTGATGCCTCCGTGTAAGGG
GGATTTCTGTTCATGGGGGTAATGATACCGATGAAACGAGAGAGGATGCTCACGATACGGGTTACTGATG
ATGAACATGCCCGGTTACTGGAACGTTGTGAGGGTAAACAACTGGCGGTATGGATGCGGCGGGACCAGAG
AAAAATCACTCAGGGTCAATGCCAGCGCTTCGTTAATACAGATGTAGGTGTTCCACAGGGTAGCCAGCAG
CATCCTGCGATGCAGATCCGGAACATAATGGTGCAGGGCGCTGACTTCCGCGTTTCCAGACTTTACGAAA
CACGGAAACCGAAGACCATTCATGTTGTTGCTCAGGTCGCAGACGTTTTGCAGCAGCAGTCGCTTCACGT
TCGCTCGCGTATCGGTGATTCATTCTGCTAACCAGTAAGGCAACCCCGCCAGCCTAGCCGGGTCCTCAAC
GACAGGAGCACGATCATGCGCACCCGTGGGGCCGCCATGCCGGCGATAATGGCCTGCTTCTCGCCGAAAC
GTTTGGTGGCGGGACCAGTGACGAAGGCTTGAGCGAGGGCGTGCAAGATTCCGAATACCGCAAGCGACAG
GCCGATCATCGTCGCGCTCCAGCGAAAGCGGTCCTCGCCGAAAATGACCCAGAGCGCTGCCGGCACCTGT
CCTACGAGTTGCATGATAAAGAAGACAGTCATAAGTGCGGCGACGATAGTCATGCCCCGCGCCCACCGGA
AGGAGCTGACTGGGTTGAAGGCTCTCAAGGGCATCGGTCGAGATCCCGGTGCCTAATGAGTGAGCTAACT
TACATTAATTGCGTTGCGCTCACTGCCCGCTTTCCAGTCGGGAAACCTGTCGTGCCAGCTGCATTAATGA
ATCGGCCAACGCGCGGGGAGAGGCGGTTTGCGTATTGGGCGCCAGGGTGGTTTTTCTTTTCACCAGTGAG
ACGGGCAACAGCTGATTGCCCTTCACCGCCTGGCCCTGAGAGAGTTGCAGCAAGCGGTCCACGCTGGTTT
GCCCCAGCAGGCGAAAATCCTGTTTGATGGTGGTTAACGGCGGGATATAACATGAGCTGTCTTCGGTATC
GTCGTATCCCACTACCGAGATATCCGCACCAACGCGCAGCCCGGACTCGGTAATGGCGCGCATTGCGCCC
AGCGCCATCTGATCGTTGGCAACCAGCATCGCAGTGGGAACGATGCCCTCATTCAGCATTTGCATGGTTT
GTTGAAAACCGGACATGGCACTCCAGTCGCCTTCCCGTTCCGCTATCGGCTGAATTTGATTGCGAGTGAG
ATATTTATGCCAGCCAGCCAGACGCAGACGCGCCGAGACAGAACTTAATGGGCCCGCTAACAGCGCGATT
TGCTGGTGACCCAATGCGACCAGATGCTCCACGCCCAGTCGCGTACCGTCTTCATGGGAGAAAATAATAC
TGTTGATGGGTGTCTGGTCAGAGACATCAAGAAATAACGCCGGAACATTAGTGCAGGCAGCTTCCACAGC
AATGGCATCCTGGTCATCCAGCGGATAGTTAATGATCAGCCCACTGACGCGTTGCGTGAGAAGATTGTGC
ACCGCCGCTTTACAGGCTTCGACGCCGCTTCGTTCTACCATCGACACCACCACGCTGGCACCCAGTTGAT
CGGCGCGAGATTTAATCGCCGCGACAATTTGCGACGGCGCGTGCAGGGCCAGACTGGAGGTGGCAACGCC
AATCAGCAACGACTGTTTGCCCGCCAGTTGTTGTGCCACGCGGTTGGGAATGTAATTCAGCTCCGCCATC
GCCGCTTCCACTTTTTCCCGCGTTTTCGCAGAAACGTGGCTGGCCTGGTTCACCACGCGGGAAACGGTCT
GATAAGAGACACCGGCATACTCTGCGACATCGTATAACGTTACTGGTTTCACATTCACCACCCTGAATTG
ACTCTCTTCCGGGCGCTATCATGCCATACCGCGAAAGGTTTTGCGCCATTCGATGGTGTCCGGGATCTCG
ACGCTCTCCCTTATGCGACTCCTGCATTAGGAAGCAGCCCAGTAGTAGGTTGAGGCCGTTGAGCACCGCC
GCCGCAAGGAATGGTGCATGCAAGGAGATGGCGCCCAACAGTCCCCCGGCCACGGGGCCTGCCACCATAC
CCACGCCGAAACAAGCGCTCATGAGCCCGAAGTGGCGAGCCCGATCTTCCCCATCGGTGATGTCGGCGAT
ATA
